>Addgene plasmid #119902 | pDEST-tetOx224_PhiC31attB_FRT-PGKneo-FRT | depositor full sequence | sequence record 227453 | pDEST-tetOx224_PhiC31attB_FRT-PGKneo-FRT sequence 14953 bps
CAAGTTTGTACAAAAAAGCAGGCTTTAAAGGAACCAATTCAGTCGACTGGATCCGGTACCGGGCCCCCCC
TCGAGGTCGACGGTATCGATAAGCTTGATATCGAATTCCTGCAGCCCGGGGGGATCCCGAAGAAGTACGT
AGAGAGGAAAAGGCGATCGCAGAAGGAGAAAGGCTCTTCAAGGGATGGAGAAGATCCGTATCACGAGGCC
CTTTCGTCTTCACTCGAGTTTACCACTCCCTATCAGTGATAGAGAAAAGTGAAAGTCGAGTTTACCACTC
CCTATCAGTGATAGAGAAAAGTGAAAGTCGAGTTTACCACTCCCTATCAGTGATAGAGAAAAGTGAAAGT
CATCAGTGATAGAGAAAAGTGAAAGTCGAGTTTACCACTTCCCTATCAGTGATAGAGAAAAGTGAAAGTC
GAGTTTACCACTCCCTATCAGTGATAGAGAAAAGTGAAAGTCGAGTTTACCACTCCCTATCAGTGATAGA
GAAAAGTGAAAGTCGAGTTTACCACTCCCTATCAGTGATAGAGAAAAGTGAAAGTCGAGTTTACCACTCC
CTATCAGTGATAGAGAAAAGTGAAAGTCGGGCTCGGTTCCCGGGTCGAGATCCGTATCACGAGGCCCTTT
CGTCTTCACTCGAGTTTACCACTCCCTATCAGTGATAGAGAAAAGTGAAAGTCGAGTTTACCACTCCCTA
TCAGTGATAGAGAAAAGTGAAAGTCGAGTTTACCACTCCCTATCAGTGATAGAGAAAAGTGAAAGTCGAG
TTTACCACTCCCTATCAGTGATAGAGAAAAGTGAAAGTCGAGTTTACCACTCCCTATCAGTGATAGAGAA
AAGTGAAAGTCGAGTTTACCACTCCCTATCAGTGATAGAGAAAAGTGAAAGTCGAGTTTACCACTCCCTA
TCAGTGATAGAGAAAAGTGAAAGTCGGGCTCGGTTCCCGGGTCGAGATCCGTATCACGAGGCCCTTTCGT
CTTCACTCGAGTTTACCACTCCCTATCAGTGATAGAGAAAAGTGAAAGTCGAGTTTACCACTCCCTATCA
GTGATAGAGAAAAGTGAAAGTCGAGTTTACCACTCCCTATCAGTGATAGAGAAAAGTGAAAGTCGAGTTT
ACCACTCCCTATCAGTGATAGAGAAAAGTGAAAGTCGAGTTTACCACTCCCTATCAGTGATAGAGAAAAG
TGAAAGTCGAGTTTACCACTCCCTATCAGTGATAGAGAAAAGTGAAAGTCGAGTTTACCACTCCCTATCA
GTGATAGAGAAAAGTGAAAGTCGGGCTCGGTTCCCGGGTCGAGATCCGTATCACGAGGCCCTTTCGTCTT
CACTCGAGTTTACCACTCCCTATCAGTGATAGAGAAAAGTGAAAGTCGAGTTTACCACTCCCTATCAGTG
ATAGAGAAAAGTGAAAGTCGAGTTTACCACTCCCTATCAGTGATAGAGAAAAGTGAAAGTCGAGTTTACC
ACTCCCTATCAGTGATAGAGAAAAGTGAAAGTCGAGTTTACCACTCCCTATCAGTGATAGAGAAAAGTGA
AAGTCGAGTTTACCACTCCCTATCAGTGATAGAGAAAAGTGAAAGTCGAGTTTACCACTCCCTATCAGTG
ATAGAGAAAAGTGAAAGTCGGGCTCGGTTCCCGGGTCGAGATCCGTATCACGAGGCCCTTTCGTCTTCAC
TCGAGTTTACCACTCCCTATCAGTGATAGAGAAAAGTGAAAGTCGAGTTTACCACTCCCTATCAGTGATA
GAGAAAAGTGAAAGTCGAGTTTACCACTCCCTATCAGTGATAGAGAAAAGTGAAAGTCGAGTTTACCACT
CCCTATCAGTGATAGAGAAAAGTGAAAGTCGAGTTTACCACTCCCTATCAGTGATAGAGAAAAGTGAAAG
TCGAGTTTACCACTCCCTATCAGTGATAGAGAAAAGTGAAAGTCGAGTTTACCACTCCCTATCAGTGATA
GAGAAAAGTGAAAGTCGGGCTCGGTTCCCGGGTCGAGATCCGTATCACGAGGCCCTTTCGTCTTCACTCG
AGTTTACCACTCCCTATCAGTGATAGAGAAAAGTGAAAGTCGAGTTTACCACTCCCTATCAGTGATAGAG
AAAAGTGAAAGTCGAGTTTACCACTCCCTATCAGTGATAGAGAAAAGTGAAAGTCGAGTTTACCACTCCC
TATCAGTGATAGAGAAAAGTGAAAGTCGAGTTTACCACTCCCTATCAGTGATAGAGAAAAGTGAAAGTCG
AGTTTACCACTCCCTATCAGTGATAGAGAAAAGTGAAAGTCGAGTTTACCACTCCCTATCAGTGATAGAG
AAAAGTGAAAGTCGGGCTCGGTTCCCGGGTCGAGATCCGTATCACGAGGCCCTTTCGTCTTCACTCGAGT
TTACCACTCCCTATCAGTGATAGAGAAAAGTGAAAGTCGAGTTTACCACTCCCTATCAGTGATAGAGAAA
AGTGAAAGTCGAGTTTACCACTCCCTATCAGTGATAGAGAAAAGTGAAAGTCGAGTTTACCACTCCCTAT
CAGTGATAGAGAAAAGTGAAAGTCGAGTTTACCACTCCCTATCAGTGATAGAGAAAAGTGAAAGTCGAGT
TTACCACTCCCTATCAGTGATAGAGAAAAGTGAAAGTCGAGTTTACCACTCCCTATCAGTGATAGAGAAA
AGTGAAAGTCGGGCTCGGTTCCCGGGTCGAGATCCGTATCACGAGGCCCTTTCGTCTTCACTCGAGTTTA
CCACTCCCTATCAGTGATAGAGAAAAGTGAAAGTCGAGTTTACCACTCCCTATCAGTGATAGAGAAAAGT
GAAAGTCGAGTTTACCACTCCCTATCAGTGATAGAGAAAAGTGAAAGTCGAGTTTACCACTCCCTATCAG
TGATAGAGAAAAGTGAAAGTCGAGTTTACCACTCCCTATCAGTGATAGAGAAAAGTGAAAGTCGAGTTTA
CCACTCCCTATCAGTGATAGAGAAAAGTGAAAGTCGAGTTTACCACTCCCTATCAGTGATAGAGAAAAGT
GAAAGTCGGGCTCGGTTCCCGGGTCGAGATCCGTATCACGAGGCCCTTTCGTCTTCACTCGAGTTTACCA
CTCCCTATCAGTGATAGAGAAAAGTGAAAGTCGAGTTTACCACTCCCTATCAGTGATAGAGAAAAGTGAA
AGTCGAGTTTACCACTCCCTATCAGTGATAGAGAAAAGTGAAAGTCGAGTTTACCACTCCCTATCAGTGA
TAGAGAAAAGTGAAAGTCGAGTTTACCACTCCCTATCAGTGATAGAGAAAAGTGAAAGTCGAGTTTACCA
CTCCCTATCAGTGATAGAGAAAAGTGAAAGTCGAGTTTACCACTCCCTATCAGTGATAGAGAAAAGTGAA
AGTCGGGCTCGGTTCCCGGGTCGAGATCCGTATCACGAGGCCCTTTCGTCTTCACTCGAGTTTACCACTC
CCTATCAGTGATAGAGAAAAGTGAAAGTCGAGTTTACCACTCCCTATCAGTGATAGAGAAAAGTGAAAGT
CGAGTTTACCACTCCCTATCAGTGATAGAGAAAAGTGAAAGTCGAGTTTACCACTCCCTATCAGTGATAG
AGAAAAGTGAAAGTCGAGTTTACCACTCCCTATCAGTGATAGAGAAAAGTGAAAGTCGAGTTTACCACTC
CCTATCAGTGATAGAGAAAAGTGAAAGTCGAGTTTACCACTCCCTATCAGTGATAGAGAAAAGTGAAAGT
CGGGCTCGGTTCCCGGGTCGAGATCCGTATCACGAGGCCCTTTCGTCTTCACTCGAGTTTACCACTCCCT
ATCAGTGATAGAGAAAAGTGAAAGTCGAGTTTACCACTCCCTATCAGTGATAGAGAAAAGTGAAAGTCGA
GTTTACCACTCCCTATCAGTGATAGAGAAAAGTGAAAGTCGAGTTTACCACTCCCTATCAGTGATAGAGA
AAAGTGAAAGTCGAGTTTACCACTCCCTATCAGTGATAGAGAAAAGTGAAAGTCGAGTTTACCACTCCCT
ATCAGTGATAGAGAAAAGTGAAAGTCGAGTTTACCACTCCCTATCAGTGATAGAGAAAAGTGAAAGTCGG
GCTCGGTTCCCGGGTCGAGATCCGTATCACGAGGCCCTTTCGTCTTCACTCGAGTTTACCACTCCCTATC
AGTGATAGAGAAAAGTGAAAGTCGAGTTTACCACTCCCTATCAGTGATAGAGAAAAGTGAAAGTCGAGTT
TACCACTCCCTATCAGTGATAGAGAAAAGTGAAAGTCGAGTTTACCACTCCCTATCAGTGATAGAGAAAA
GTGAAAGTCGAGTTTACCACTCCCTATCAGTGATAGAGAAAAGTGAAAGTCGAGTTTACCACTCCCTATC
AGTGATAGAGAAAAGTGAAAGTCGAGTTTACCACTCCCTATCAGTGATAGAGAAAAGTGAAAGTCGGGCT
CGGTTCCCGGGTCGAGATCCGTATCACGAGGCCCTTTCGTCTTCACTCGAGTTTACCACTCCCTATCAGT
GATAGAGAAAAGTGAAAGTCGAGTTTACCACTCCCTATCAGTGATAGAGAAAAGTGAAAGTCGAGTTTAC
CACTCCCTATCAGTGATAGAGAAAAGTGAAAGTCGAGTTTACCACTCCCTATCAGTGATAGAGAAAAGTG
AAAGTCGAGTTTACCACTCCCTATCAGTGATAGAGAAAAGTGAAAGTCGAGTTTACCACTCCCTATCAGT
GATAGAGAAAAGTGAAAGTCGAGTTTACCACTCCCTATCAGTGATAGAGAAAAGTGAAAGTCGGGCTCGG
TTCCCGGGTCGAGATCCGTATCACGAGGCCCTTTCGTCTTCACTCGAGTTTACCACTCCCTATCAGTGAT
AGAGAAAAGTGAAAGTCGAGTTTACCACTCCCTATCAGTGATAGAGAAAAGTGAAAGTCGAGTTTACCAC
TCCCTATCAGTGATAGAGAAAAGTGAAAGTCGAGTTTACCACTCCCTATCAGTGATAGAGAAAAGTGAAA
GTCGAGTTTACCACTCCCTATCAGTGATAGAGAAAAGTGAAAGTCGAGTTTACCACTCCCTATCAGTGAT
AGAGAAAAGTGAAAGTCGAGTTTACCACTCCCTATCAGTGATAGAGAAAAGTGAAAGTCGGGCTCGGTTC
CCGGGTCGAGATCCGTATCACGAGGCCCTTTCGTCTTCACTCGAGTTTACCACTCCCTATCAGTGATAGA
GAAAAGTGAAAGTCGAGTTTACCACTCCCTATCAGTGATAGAGAAAAGTGAAAGTCGAGTTTACCACTCC
CTATCAGTGATAGAGAAAAGTGAAAGTCGAGTTTACCACTCCCTATCAGTGATAGAGAAAAGTGAAAGTC
GAGTTTACCACTCCCTATCAGTGATAGAGAAAAGTGAAAGTCGAGTTTACCACTCCCTATCAGTGATAGA
GAAAAGTGAAAGTCGAGTTTACCACTCCCTATCAGTGATAGAGAAAAGTGAAAGTCGGGCTCGGTTCCCG
GGTCGAGATCCGTATCACGAGGCCCTTTCGTCTTCACTCGAGTTTACCACTCCCTATCAGTGATAGAGAA
AAGTGAAAGTCGAGTTTACCACTCCCTATCAGTGATAGAGAAAAGTGAAAGTCGAGTTTACCACTCCCTA
TCAGTGATAGAGAAAAGTGAAAGTCGAGTTTACCACTCCCTATCAGTGATAGAGAAAAGTGAAAGTCGAG
TTTACCACTCCCTATCAGTGATAGAGAAAAGTGAAAGTCGAGTTTACCACTCCCTATCAGTGATAGAGAA
AAGTGAAAGTCGAGTTTACCACTCCCTATCAGTGATAGAGAAAAGTGAAAGTCGGGCTCGGTTCCCGGGT
CGAGATCCGTATCACGAGGCCCTTTCGTCTTCACTCGAGTTTACCACTCCCTATCAGTGATAGAGAAAAG
TGAAAGTCGAGTTTACCACTCCCTATCAGTGATAGAGAAAAGTGAAAGTCGAGTTTACCACTCCCTATCA
GTGATAGAGAAAAGTGAAAGTCGAGTTTACCACTCCCTATCAGTGATAGAGAAAAGTGAAAGTCGAGTTT
ACCACTCCCTATCAGTGATAGAGAAAAGTGAAAGTCGAGTTTACCACTCCCTATCAGTGATAGAGAAAAG
TGAAAGTCGAGTTTACCACTCCCTATCAGTGATAGAGAAAAGTGAAAGTCGGGCTCGGTTCCCGGGTCGA
GATCCGTATCACGAGGCCCTTTCGTCTTCACTCGAGTTTACCACTCCCTATCAGTGATAGAGAAAAGTGA
AAGTCGAGTTTACCACTCCCTATCAGTGATAGAGAAAAGTGAAAGTCGAGTTTACCACTCCCTATCAGTG
ATAGAGAAAAGTGAAAGTCGAGTTTACCACTCCCTATCAGTGATAGAGAAAAGTGAAAGTCGAGTTTACC
ACTCCCTATCAGTGATAGAGAAAAGTGAAAGTCGAGTTTACCACTCCCTATCAGTGATAGAGAAAAGTGA
AAGTCGAGTTTACCACTCCCTATCAGTGATAGAGAAAAGTGAAAGTCGGGCTCGGTTCCCGGGTCGAGAT
CCGTATCACGAGGCCCTTTCGTCTTCACTCGAGTTTACCACTCCCTATCAGTGATAGAGAAAAGTGAAAG
TCGAGTTTACCACTCCCTATCAGTGATAGAGAAAAGTGAAAGTCGAGTTTACCACTCCCTATCAGTGATA
GAGAAAAGTGAAAGTCGAGTTTACCACTCCCTATCAGTGATAGAGAAAAGTGAAAGTCGAGTTTACCACT
CCCTATCAGTGATAGAGAAAAGTGAAAGTCGAGTTTACCACTCCCTATCAGTGATAGAGAAAAGTGAAAG
TCGAGTTTACCACTCCCTATCAGTGATAGAGAAAAGTGAAAGTCGGGCTCGGTTCCCGGGTCGAGATCCG
TATCACGAGGCCCTTTCGTCTTCACTCGAGTTTACCACTCCCTATCAGTGATAGAGAAAAGTGAAAGTCG
AGTTTACCACTCCCTATCAGTGATAGAGAAAAGTGAAAGTCGAGTTTACCACTCCCTATCAGTGATAGAG
AAAAGTGAAAGTCGAGTTTACCACTCCCTATCAGTGATAGAGAAAAGTGAAAGTCGAGTTTACCACTCCC
TATCAGTGATAGAGAAAAGTGAAAGTCGAGTTTACCACTCCCTATCAGTGATAGAGAAAAGTGAAAGTCG
AGTTTACCACTCCCTATCAGTGATAGAGAAAAGTGAAAGTCGGGCTCGGTTCCCGGGTCGAGATCCGTAT
CACGAGGCCCTTTCGTCTTCACTCGAGTTTACCACTCCCTATCAGTGATAGAGAAAAGTGAAAGTCGAGT
TTACCACTCCCTATCAGTGATAGAGAAAAGTGAAAGTCGAGTTTACCACTCCCTATCAGTGATAGAGAAA
AGTGAAAGTCGAGTTTACCACTCCCTATCAGTGATAGAGAAAAGTGAAAGTCGAGTTTACCACTCCCTAT
CAGTGATAGAGAAAAGTGAAAGTCGAGTTTACCACTCCCTATCAGTGATAGAGAAAAGTGAAAGTCGAGT
TTACCACTCCCTATCAGTGATAGAGAAAAGTGAAAGTCGGGCTCGGTTCCCGGGTCGAGATCCGTATCAC
GAGGCCCTTTCGTCTTCACTCGAGTTTACCACTCCCTATCAGTGATAGAGAAAAGTGAAAGTCGAGTTTA
CCACTCCCTATCAGTGATAGAGAAAAGTGAAAGTCGAGTTTACCACTCCCTATCAGTGATAGAGAAAAGT
GAAAGTCGAGTTTACCACTCCCTATCAGTGATAGAGAAAAGTGAAAGTCGAGTTTACCACTCCCTATCAG
TGATAGAGAAAAGTGAAAGTCGAGTTTACCACTCCCTATCAGTGATAGAGAAAAGTGAAAGTCGAGTTTA
CCACTCCCTATCAGTGATAGAGAAAAGTGAAAGTCGGGCTCGGTTCCCGGGTCGAGATCCGTATCACGAG
GCCCTTTCGTCTTCACTCGAGTTTACCACTCCCTATCAGTGATAGAGAAAAGTGAAAGTCGAGTTTACCA
CTCCCTATCAGTGATAGAGAAAAGTGAAAGTCGAGTTTACCACTCCCTATCAGTGATAGAGAAAAGTGAA
AGTCGAGTTTACCACTCCCTATCAGTGATAGAGAAAAGTGAAAGTCGAGTTTACCACTCCCTATCAGTGA
TAGAGAAAAGTGAAAGTCGAGTTTACCACTCCCTATCAGTGATAGAGAAAAGTGAAAGTCGAGTTTACCA
CTCCCTATCAGTGATAGAGAAAAGTGAAAGTCGGGCTCGGTTCCCGGGTCGAGATCCGTATCACGAGGCC
CTTTCGTCTTCACTCGAGTTTACCACTCCCTATCAGTGATAGAGAAAAGTGAAAGTCGAGTTTACCACTC
CCTATCAGTGATAGAGAAAAGTGAAAGTCGAGTTTACCACTCCCTATCAGTGATAGAGAAAAGTGAAAGT
CGAGTTTACCACTCCCTATCAGTGATAGAGAAAAGTGAAAGTCGAGTTTACCACTCCCTATCAGTGATAG
AGAAAAGTGAAAGTCGAGTTTACCACTCCCTATCAGTGATAGAGAAAAGTGAAAGTCGAGTTTACCACTC
CCTATCAGTGATAGAGAAAAGTGAAAGTCGGGCTCGGTTCCCGGGTCGAGATCCGTATCACGAGGCCCTT
TCGTCTTCACTCGAGTTTACCACTCCCTATCAGTGATAGAGAAAAGTGAAAGTCGAGTTTACCACTCCCT
ATCAGTGATAGAGAAAAGTGAAAGTCGAGTTTACCACTCCCTATCAGTGATAGAGAAAAGTGAAAGTCGA
GTTTACCACTCCCTATCAGTGATAGAGAAAAGTGAAAGTCGAGTTTACCACTCCCTATCAGTGATAGAGA
AAAGTGAAAGTCGAGTTTACCACTCCCTATCAGTGATAGAGAAAAGTGAAAGTCGAGTTTACCACTCCCT
ATCAGTGATAGAGAAAAGTGAAAGTCGGGCTCGGTTCCCGGGTCGAGATCCGTATCACGAGGCCCTTTCG
TCTTCACTCGAGTTTACCACTCCCTATCAGTGATAGAGAAAAGTGAAAGTCGAGTTTACCACTCCCTATC
AGTGATAGAGAAAAGTGAAAGTCGAGTTTACCACTCCCTATCAGTGATAGAGAAAAGTGAAAGTCGAGTT
TACCACTCCCTATCAGTGATAGAGAAAAGTGAAAGTCGAGTTTACCACTCCCTATCAGTGATAGAGAAAA
GTGAAAGTCGAGTTTACCACTCCCTATCAGTGATAGAGAAAAGTGAAAGTCGAGTTTACCACTCCCTATC
AGTGATAGAGAAAAGTGAAAGTCGGGCTCGGTTCCCGGGTCGAGATCCGTATCACGAGGCCCTTTCGTCT
TCACTCGAGTTTACCACTCCCTATCAGTGATAGAGAAAAGTGAAAGTCGAGTTTACCACTCCCTATCAGT
GATAGAGAAAAGTGAAAGTCGAGTTTACCACTCCCTATCAGTGATAGAGAAAAGTGAAAGTCGAGTTTAC
CACTCCCTATCAGTGATAGAGAAAAGTGAAAGTCGAGTTTACCACTCCCTATCAGTGATAGAGAAAAGTG
AAAGTCGAGTTTACCACTCCCTATCAGTGATAGAGAAAAGTGAAAGTCGAGTTTACCACTCCCTATCAGT
GATAGAGAAAAGTGAAAGTCGGGCTCGGTTCCCGGGTCGAGATCCACTAGTTCTAGAACCCAGCTTTCTT
GTACAAAGTGGTTGATGGGGATCCGAATTCGAGCTCGAGGTCGACGGTATCGATAAGCTTGATATCGAAT
TCCTGCAGCCCGGGCAGGGATCCACTAGTTCTAGAATTCGAGCTCCCGGGTACTCTAGGTCGACATGCCC
GCCGTGACCGTCGAGAACCCGCTGACGCTGCCCCGCGTATCCGCACCCGCCGACGCCGTCGCACGTCCCG
TGCTCACCGTGACCACCGCGCCCAGCGGTTTCGAGGGCGAGGGCTTCCCGGTGCGCCGCGCGTTCGCCGG
GATCAACTACCGCCACCTCGACCCGTTCATCATGATGGACCAGATGGGTGAGGTGGAGTACGCGCCCGGG
GAGCCCAAGGGCACGCCCTGGCACCCGCACCGCGGCTTCGAGACCGTGACCTACATCGTCGACGCGGCCA
GATGGTAAGCCCTCCCGTATCGTAGTTATCTACACGACGGGGAGTCAGGCAACTATGGATGAACGAAATA
GACAGATCGCTGAGATAGGTGCCTCACTGATTAAGCATTGGTAACTGTCAGACCAAGTTTACTCATATAT
ACTTTAGATTGATTTAAAACTTCATTTTTAATTTAAAAGGATCTAGGTGAAGATCCTTTTTGATAATCTC
ATGACCAAAATCCCTTAACGTGAGTTTTCGTTCCACTGAGCGTCAGACCCCGTAGAAAAGATCAAAGGAT
CTTCTTGAGATCCTTTTTTTCTGCGCGTAATCTGCTGCTTGCAAACAAAAAAACCACCGCTACCAGCGGT
GGTTTGTTTGCCGGATCAAGAGCTACCAACTCTTTTTCCGAAGGTAACTGGCTTCAGCAGAGCGCAGATA
CCAAATACTGTTCTTCTAGTGTAGCCGTATTGGGCGCTCTTCCGCTTCCTCGCTCACTGACTCGCTGCGC
TCGGTCGTTCGGCTGCGGCGAGCGGTATCAGCTCACTCAAAGGCGGTAATACGGTTATCCACAGAATCAG
GGGATAACGCAGGAAAGAACATGGAAGTTCCTATACTTTCTAGAGAATAGGAACTTCCATGTGAGCAAAA
GGCCAGCAAAAGGCCAGGAACCGTAAAAAGGCCGCGTTGCTGGCGTTTTTCCATAGGCTCCGCCCCCCTG
ACGAGCATCACAAAAATCGACGCTCAAGTCAGAGGTGGCGAAACCCGACAGGACTATAAAGATACCAGGC
GTTTCCCCCTGGAAGCTCCCTCGTGCGCTCTCCTGTTCCGACCCTGCCGCTTACCGGATACCTGTCCGCC
TTTCTCCCTTCGGGAAGCGTGGCGCTTTCTCATAGCTCACGCTGTAGGTATCTCAGTTCGGTGTAGGTCG
TTCGCTCCAAGCTGGGCTGTGTGCACGAACCCCCCGTTCAGCCCGACCGCTGCGCCTTATCCGGTAACTA
TCGTCTTGAGTCCAACCCGGTAAGACACGACTTATCGCCACTGGCAGCAGCCACTGGTAACAGGATTAGC
AGAGCGAGGTATGTAGGCGGTGCTACAGAGTTCTTGAAGTGGTGGCCTAACTACGGCTACACTAGAAGGA
CAGTATTTGGTATCTGCGCTCTGCTGAAGCCAGTTACCTTCGGAAAAAGAGTTGGTAGCTCTTGATCCGG
CAAACAAACCACCGCTGGTAGCGGTGGTTTTTTTGTTTGCAAGCAGCAGATTACGCGCAGAAAAAAAGGA
TCTCAAGAAGATCCTTTGATCTTTTCTACGGGGTCTGACGCTCAGTGGAACGAAAACTCACGTTAAGGGA
TTTTGGTCATGAGATTATCAAAAAGGATCTTCACCTAGATCCTTTTAAATTAAAAATGAAGTTTTAAATC
AATCTAAAGTATATATGAGTAAACTTGGTCTGACAGTTACCAATGCTTAATCAGTGAGGCACCTATCTCA
GCGATCTGTCTATTTCGTTCATCCATAGTTGCCTGACTCCCCGTCGTGTAGATAACTACGATACGGGAGG
GCTTACCATCTGGCCCCAGTGCTGCAATGATACCGCGAGACCCACGCTCACCGGCTCCAGATTTATCAGC
AATAAACCAGCCAGCCGGAAGGGCCGAGCGCAGAAGTGGTCCTGCAACTTTATCCGCCTCCATCCAGTCT
ATTAATTGTTGCCGGGAAGCTAGAGTAAGTAGTTCGCCAGTTAATAGTTTGCGCAACGTTGTTGCCATTG
CTACAGGCATCGTGGTGTCACGCTCGTCGTTTGGTATGGCTTCATTCAGCTCCGGTTCCCAACGATCAAG
GCGAGTTACATGATCCCCCATGTTGTGCAAAAAAGCGGTTAGCTCCTTCGGTCCTCCGATCGTTGTCAGA
AGTAAGTTGGCCGCAGTGTTATCACTCATGGTTATGGCAGCACTGCATAATTCTCTTACTGTCATGCCAT
CCGTAAGATGCTTTTCTGTGACTGGTGAGTACTCAACCAAGTCATTCTGAGAATAGTGTATGCGGCGACC
GAGTTGCTCTTGCCCGGCGTCAATACGGGATAATACCGCGCCACATAGCAGAACTTTAAAAGTGCTCATC
ATTGGAAAACGTTCTTCGGGGCGAAAACTCTCAAGGATCTTACCGCTGTTGAGATCCAGTTCGATGTAAC
CCACTCGTGCACCCAACTGATCTTCAGCATCTTTTACTTTCACCAGCGTTTCTGGGTGAGCAAAAACAGG
AAGGCAAAATGCCGCAAAAAAGGGAATAAGGGCGACACGGAAATGTTGAATACTCATACTCTTCCTTTTT
CAATATTATTGAAGCATTTATCAGGGTTATTGTCTCATGAGCGGATACATATTTGAATGTATTTAGAAAA
ATAAACAAATAGGGGTTCCGCGCACATTTCCCCGAAAAGTGCCACCTG
[124 nt withheld, positions 12509-12632]
C
[91 nt withheld, positions 12634-12724]
A
[49 nt withheld, positions 12726-12774]
CCTTTGACGTTGGAGTCCACGTTCTTT
[37 nt withheld, positions 12802-12838]
ACCCTATCTCGGTCTATTCTTTTGATTTATAAGGGATTTTGCCGATTTCGGCCTATTGGTTAAAAAATGA
GCTGATTTAACAAAAATTTAACGCGAATTTTAACAAAATATTAACGTTTACAATTTCCCATTCGCCATTC
AGGCTGCGCAACTGTTGGGAAGGGCGATCGGTGCGGGCCTCTTCGCTATTACGCCAGCTGGCGAAAGGGG
GATGTGCTGCAAGGCGATTAAGTTGGGTAACGCCAGGGTTTTCCCAGTCACGACGTTGTAAAACGACGGC
CAGTGAATTCGAGCTCGGTACAGGGTTCCGCAAGCTCTAGTCGAGCCCCAGCTGGTTCTTTCCGCCTCAG
AAGCCATAGAGCCCACCGCATCCCCAGCATGCCTGCTATTGTCTTCCCAATCCTCCCCCTTGCTGTCCTG
CCCCACCCCACCCCCCAGAATAGAATGACACCTACTCAGACAATGCGATGCAATTTCCTCATTTTATTAG
GAAAGGACAGTGGGAGTGGCACCTTCCAGGGTCAAGGAAGGCACGGGGGAGGGGCAAACAACAGATGGCT
GGCAACTAGAAGGCACAGTCGAGGCTGATCAGCGAGCTCTAGAGAATTGATCCCCTCAGAAGAACTCGTC
AAGAAGGCGATAGAAGGCGATGCGCTGCGAATCGGGAGCGGCGATACCGTAAAGCACGAGGAAGCGGTCA
GCCCATTCGCCGCCAAGCTCTTCAGCAATATCACGGGTAGCCAACGCTATGTCCTGATAGCGGTCCGCCA
CACCCAGCCGGCCACAGTCGATGAATCCAGAAAAGCGGCCATTTTCCACCATGATATTCGGCAAGCAGGC
ATCGCCATGGGTCACGACGAGATCATCGCCGTCGGGCATGCGCGCCTTGAGCCTGGCGAACAGTTCGGCT
GGCGCGAGCCCCTGATGCTCTTCGTCCAGATCATCCTGATCGACAAGACCGGCTTCCATCCGAGTACGTG
CTCGCTCGATGCGATGTTTCGCTTGGTGGTCGAATGGGCAGGTAGCCGGATCAAGCGTATGCAGCCGCCG
CATTGCATCAGCCATGATGGATACTTTCTCGGCAGGAGCAAGGTGAGATGACAGGAGATCCTGCCCCGGC
ACTTCGCCCAATAGCAGCCAGTCCCTTCCCGCTTCAGTGACAACGTCGAGCACAGCTGCGCAAGGAACGC
CCGTCGTGGCCAGCCACGATAGCCGCGCTGCCTCGTCCTGCAGTTCATTCAGGGCACCGGACAGGTCGGT
CTTGACAAAAAGAACCGGGCGCCCCTGCGCTGACAGCCGGAACACGGCGGCATCAGAGCAGCCGATTGTC
TGTTGTGCCCAGTCATAGCCGAATAGCCTCTCCACCCAAGCGGCCGGAGAACCTGCGTGCAATCCATCTT
GTTCAATGGCCGATCCCATGGTTTAGTTCCTCACCTTGTCGTATTATACTATGCCGATATACTATGCCGA
TGATTAATTGTCAACAGGCTGCAGGTCGAAAGGCCCGGAGATGAGGAAGAGGAGAACAGCGCGGCAGACG
TGCGCTTTTGAAGCGTGCAGAATGCCGGGCCTCCGGAGGACCTTCGGGCGCCCGCCCCGCCCCTGAGCCC
GCCCCCGGACCCACCCCTTCCCAGCCTCTGAGCCCAGAAAGCGAAGGAGCAAAGCTGCTATTGGCCGCTG
CCCCAAAGGCCTACCCGCTTCCATTGCTCAGCGGTGCTGTCCATCTGCACGAGACTAGTGAGACGTGCTA
CTTCCATTTGTCACGTCCTGCACGACGCGAGCTGCGGGGCGGGGGGGAACTTCCTGACTAGGGGAGGAGT
AGAAGGTGGCGCGAAGGGGCCACCAAAGAACGGAGCCGGTTGGCGCCTACCGGTGGATGTGGAATGTGTG
CGAGGCCAGAGGCCACTTGTGTAGCGCCAAGTGCCCAGCGGGGCTGCTAAAGCGCATGCTCCAGACTGCC
TTGGGAAAAGCGCCTCCCCTACCCGGTAGAATTTCGACGACCTGCAGCCAAGCTAGCTTGGCTGGACGTA
AACTCCTCTTCAGACCTGAAGTTCCTATACTTTCTAGAGAATAGGAACTTCGGAATTCGATATCAAGCGT
ACCGGGCCCCATCAA
Features (pLannotate 1.2.2; 48 found; start..end, strand, type, name):
     55..122     -  misc_feature   MCS (fragment): pBluescript multiple cloning site
    224..351     +  protein_bind   tetracycline response element (fragment): contains seven copies of the tetracycline operator tetO tetracycline repressor TetR
    352..589     +  protein_bind   tetracycline response element (fragment): contains seven copies of the tetracycline operator tetO tetracycline repressor TetR
    653..923     +  protein_bind   tetracycline response element: contains seven copies of the tetracycline operator tetO tetracycline repressor TetR
   1000..1270    +  protein_bind   tetracycline response element: contains seven copies of the tetracycline operator tetO tetracycline repressor TetR
   1347..1617    +  protein_bind   tetracycline response element: contains seven copies of the tetracycline operator tetO tetracycline repressor TetR
   1694..1964    +  protein_bind   tetracycline response element: contains seven copies of the tetracycline operator tetO tetracycline repressor TetR
   2041..2311    +  protein_bind   tetracycline response element: contains seven copies of the tetracycline operator tetO tetracycline repressor TetR
   2388..2658    +  protein_bind   tetracycline response element: contains seven copies of the tetracycline operator tetO tetracycline repressor TetR
   2735..3005    +  protein_bind   tetracycline response element: contains seven copies of the tetracycline operator tetO tetracycline repressor TetR
   3082..3352    +  protein_bind   tetracycline response element: contains seven copies of the tetracycline operator tetO tetracycline repressor TetR
   3429..3699    +  protein_bind   tetracycline response element: contains seven copies of the tetracycline operator tetO tetracycline repressor TetR
   3776..4046    +  protein_bind   tetracycline response element: contains seven copies of the tetracycline operator tetO tetracycline repressor TetR
   4123..4393    +  protein_bind   tetracycline response element: contains seven copies of the tetracycline operator tetO tetracycline repressor TetR
   4470..4740    +  protein_bind   tetracycline response element: contains seven copies of the tetracycline operator tetO tetracycline repressor TetR
   4817..5087    +  protein_bind   tetracycline response element: contains seven copies of the tetracycline operator tetO tetracycline repressor TetR
   5164..5434    +  protein_bind   tetracycline response element: contains seven copies of the tetracycline operator tetO tetracycline repressor TetR
   5511..5781    +  protein_bind   tetracycline response element: contains seven copies of the tetracycline operator tetO tetracycline repressor TetR
   5858..6128    +  protein_bind   tetracycline response element: contains seven copies of the tetracycline operator tetO tetracycline repressor TetR
   6205..6475    +  protein_bind   tetracycline response element: contains seven copies of the tetracycline operator tetO tetracycline repressor TetR
   6552..6822    +  protein_bind   tetracycline response element: contains seven copies of the tetracycline operator tetO tetracycline repressor TetR
   6899..7169    +  protein_bind   tetracycline response element: contains seven copies of the tetracycline operator tetO tetracycline repressor TetR
   7246..7516    +  protein_bind   tetracycline response element: contains seven copies of the tetracycline operator tetO tetracycline repressor TetR
   7593..7863    +  protein_bind   tetracycline response element: contains seven copies of the tetracycline operator tetO tetracycline repressor TetR
   7940..8210    +  protein_bind   tetracycline response element: contains seven copies of the tetracycline operator tetO tetracycline repressor TetR
   8287..8557    +  protein_bind   tetracycline response element: contains seven copies of the tetracycline operator tetO tetracycline repressor TetR
   8634..8904    +  protein_bind   tetracycline response element: contains seven copies of the tetracycline operator tetO tetracycline repressor TetR
   8981..9251    +  protein_bind   tetracycline response element: contains seven copies of the tetracycline operator tetO tetracycline repressor TetR
   9328..9598    +  protein_bind   tetracycline response element: contains seven copies of the tetracycline operator tetO tetracycline repressor TetR
   9648..9672    -  protein_bind   attB2: mutant version of attB; recombination site for the Gateway® BP reaction BP Clonase™
   9694..9765    -  misc_feature   MCS (fragment): pBluescript multiple cloning site
   9983..10052   -  protein_bind   attB: attB site for the φC31 integrase (Groth et al., 2000) phage φC31 integrase
  10076..10193   +  CDS            bla(M) (fragment): β-lactamase lacking the signal sequence; bla(M); allows cytosolic expression of β-lactamase
  10365..10529   +  rep_origin     ori (fragment): high-copy-number ColE1/pMB1/pBR322/pUC origin of replication
  10539..10663   -  rep_origin     RSF ori (fragment): Plasmids containing the RSF 1030 origin of replication can be propagated in E. coli cells that contain additional plasmids with compatible origins.
  10664..10697   -  protein_bind   FRT (minimal): supports FLP-mediated excision but not integration (Turan and Bode, 2011) FLP recombinase from the Saccharomyces cerevisiae 2μ plasmid
  10758..11346   -  rep_origin     ori: high-copy-number ColE1/pMB1/pBR322/pUC origin of replication
  11517..12377   -  CDS            AmpR: β-lactamase; bla; confers resistance to ampicillin, carbenicillin, and related antibiotics
  12378..12482   -  promoter       AmpR promoter: bla
  12509..12964   +  rep_origin     f1 ori (sequence partly withheld): f1 bacteriophage origin of replication; arrow indicates direction of (+) strand synthesis
  12969..13126   -  CDS            lacZα (fragment): LacZα fragment of β-galactosidase; lacZ fragment
  13167..13188   -  promoter       SV40 promoter (fragment): SV40 enhancer and early promoter
  13192..13416   -  polyA_signal   bGH poly(A) signal: bovine growth hormone polyadenylation signal
  13454..14257   -  CDS            NeoR/KanR: aminoglycoside phosphotransferase from Tn5; aph(3')-II (or nptII); confers resistance to neomycin, kanamycin, and G418 (Geneticin®)
  14276..14323   -  promoter       EM7 promoter: synthetic bacterial promoter&nbsp
  14335..14822   -  promoter       PGK promoter: mouse phosphoglycerate kinase 1 promoter
  14886..14919   -  protein_bind   FRT (minimal): supports FLP-mediated excision but not integration (Turan and Bode, 2011) FLP recombinase from the Saccharomyces cerevisiae 2μ plasmid
  14953..24      +  protein_bind   attB1 (across the origin): mutant version of attB; recombination site for the Gateway® BP reaction BP Clonase™
