>Addgene plasmid #119902 | pDEST-tetOx224_PhiC31attB_FRT-PGKneo-FRT | addgene full sequence | sequence record 232749 | Addgene NGS Result
CAAGTTTGTACAAAAAAGCAGGCTTTAAAGGAACCAATTCAGTCGACTGGATCCGGTACCGGGCCCCCCC
TCGAGGTCGACGGTATCGATAAGCTTGATATCGAATTCCTGCAGCCCGGGGGATCCGTATCACGAGGCCC
TTTCGTCTTCACTCGAGTTTACCACTCCCTATCAGTGATAGAGAAAAGTGAAAGTCGAGTTTACCACTCC
CTATCAGTGATAGAGAAAAGTGAAAGTCGAGTTTACCACTCCCTATCAGTGATAGAGAAAAGTGAAAGTC
GAGTTTACCACTCCCTATCAGTGATAGAGAAAAGTGAAAGTCGAGTTTACCACTCCCTATCAGTGATAGA
GAAAAGTGAAAGTCGAGTTTACCACTCCCTATCAGTGATAGAGAAAAGTGAAAGTCGAGTTTACCACTTC
CNTATCAGTGATAGAGAAAAGTGAAAGTCGAGTTTACCACTCCCTATCAGTGATAGAGAAAAGTGAAAGT
CGAGTTTACCACTCCCTATCAGTGATAGAGAAAAGTGAAAGTCGAGTTTACCACTCCCTATCAGTGATAG
AGAAAAGTGAAAGTCGAGTTTACCACTCCCTATCAGTGATAGAGAAAAGTGAAAGTCGGGCTCGGTTCCC
GGGTCGAGATCCGTATCACGAGGCCCTTTCGTCTTCACTCGAGTTTACCACTCCCTATCAGTGATAGAGA
AAAGTGAAAGTCGAGTTTACCACTCCCTATCAGTGATAGAGAAAAGTGAAAGTCGAGTTTACCACTCCCT
ATCAGTGATAGAGAAAAGTGAAAGTCGAGTTTACCACTCCCTATCAGTGATAGAGAAAAGTGAAAGTCGA
GTTTACCACTCCCTATCAGTGATAGAGAAAAGTGAAAGTCGAGTTTACCACTCCCTATCAGTGATAGAGA
AAAGTGAAAGTCGAGTTTACCACTCCCTATCAGTGATAGAGAAAAGTGAAAGTCGGGCTCGGTTCCCGGG
TCGAGATCCGTATCACGAGGCCCTTTCGTCTTCACTCGAGTTTACCACTCCCTATCAGTGATAGAGAAAA
GTGAAAGTCGAGTTTACCACTCCCTATCAGTGATAGAGAAAAGTGAAAGTCGAGTTTACCACTCCCTATC
AGTGATAGAGAAAAGTGAAAGTCGAGTTTACCACTCCCTATCAGTGATAGAGAAAAGTGAAAGTCGAGTT
TACCACTCCCTATCAGTGATAGAGAAAAGTGAAAGTCGAGTTTACCACTCCCTATCAGTGATAGAGAAAA
GTGAAAGTCGAGTTTACCACTCCCTATCAGTGATAGAGAAAAGTGAAAGTCGGGCTCGGTTCCCGGGTCG
AGATCCGTATCACGAGGCCCTTTCGTCTTCACTCGAGTTTACCACTCCCTATCAGTGATAGAGAAAAGTG
AAAGTCGAGTTTACCACTCCCTATCAGTGATAGAGAAAAGTGAAAGTCGAGTTTACCACTCCCTATCAGT
GATAGAGAAAAGTGAAAGTCGAGTTTACCACTCCCTATCAGTGATAGAGAAAAGTGAAAGTCGAGTTTAC
CACTCCCTATCAGTGATAGAGAAAAGTGAAAGTCGAGTTTACCACTCCCTATCAGTGATAGAGAAAAGTG
AAAGTCGAGTTTACCACTCCCTATCAGTGATAGAGAAAAGTGAAAGTCGGGCTCGGTTCCCGGGTCGAGA
TCCGTATCACGAGGCCCTTTCGTCTTCACTCGAGTTTACCACTCCCTATCAGTGATAGAGAAAAGTGAAA
GTCGAGTTTACCACTCCCTATCAGTGATAGAGAAAAGTGAAAGTCGAGTTTACCACTCCCTATCAGTGAT
AGAGAAAAGTGAAAGTCGAGTTTACCACTCCCTATCAGTGATAGAGAAAAGTGAAAGTCGAGTTTACCAC
TCCCTATCAGTGATAGAGAAAAGTGAAAGTCGAGTTTACCACTCCCTATCAGTGATAGAGAAAAGTGAAA
GTCGAGTTTACCACTCCCTATCAGTGATAGAGAAAAGTGAAAGTCGGGCTCGGTTCCCGGGTCGAGATCC
GTATCACGAGGCCCTTTCGTCTTCACTCGAGTTTACCACTCCCTATCAGTGATAGAGAAAAGTGAAAGTC
GAGTTTACCACTCCCTATCAGTGATAGAGAAAAGTGAAAGTCGAGTTTACCACTCCCTATCAGTGATAGA
GAAAAGTGAAAGTCGAGTTTACCACTCCCTATCAGTGATAGAGAAAAGTGAAAGTCGAGTTTACCACTCC
CTATCAGTGATAGAGAAAAGTGAAAGTCGAGTTTACCACTCCCTATCAGTGATAGAGAAAAGTGAAAGTC
GAGTTTACCACTCCCTATCAGTGATAGAGAAAAGTGAAAGTCGGGCTCGGTTCCCGGGTCGAGATCCGTA
TCACGAGGCCCTTTCGTCTTCACTCGAGTTTACCACTCCCTATCAGTGATAGAGAAAAGTGAAAGTCGAG
TTTACCACTCCCTATCAGTGATAGAGAAAAGTGAAAGTCGAGTTTACCACTCCCTATCAGTGATAGAGAA
AAGTGAAAGTCGAGTTTACCACTCCCTATCAGTGATAGAGAAAAGTGAAAGTCGAGTTTACCACTCCCTA
TCAGTGATAGAGAAAAGTGAAAGTCGAGTTTACCACTCCCTATCAGTGATAGAGAAAAGTGAAAGTCGAG
TTTACCACTCCCTATCAGTGATAGAGAAAAGTGAAAGTCGGGCTCGGTTCCCGGGTCGAGATCCGTATCA
CGAGGCCCTTTCGTCTTCACTCGAGTTTACCACTCCCTATCAGTGATAGAGAAAAGTGAAAGTCGAGTTT
ACCACTCCCTATCAGTGATAGAGAAAAGTGAAAGTCGAGTTTACCACTCCCTATCAGTGATAGAGAAAAG
TGAAAGTCGAGTTTACCACTCCCTATCAGTGATAGAGAAAAGTGAAAGTCGAGTTTACCACTCCCTATCA
GTGATAGAGAAAAGTGAAAGTCGAGTTTACCACTCCCTATCAGTGATAGAGAAAAGTGAAAGTCGAGTTT
ACCACTCCCTATCAGTGATAGAGAAAAGTGAAAGTCGGGCTCGGTTCCCGGGTCGAGATCCGTATCACGA
GGCCCTTTCGTCTTCACTCGAGTTTACCACTCCCTATCAGTGATAGAGAAAAGTGAAAGTCGAGTTTACC
ACTCCCTATCAGTGATAGAGAAAAGTGAAAGTCGAGTTTACCACTCCCTATCAGTGATAGAGAAAAGTGA
AAGTCGAGTTTACCACTCCCTATCAGTGATAGAGAAAAGTGAAAGTCGAGTTTACCACTCCCTATCAGTG
ATAGAGAAAAGTGAAAGTCGAGTTTACCACTCCCTATCAGTGATAGAGAAAAGTGAAAGTCGAGTTTACC
ACTCCCTATCAGTGATAGAGAAAAGTGAAAGTCGGGCTCGGTTCCCGGGTCGAGATCCGTATCACGAGGC
CCTTTCGTCTTCACTCGAGTTTACCACTCCCTATCAGTGATAGAGAAAAGTGAAAGTCGAGTTTACCACT
CCCTATCAGTGATAGAGAAAAGTGAAAGTCGAGTTTACCACTCCCTATCAGTGATAGAGAAAAGTGAAAG
TCGAGTTTACCACTCCCTATCAGTGATAGAGAAAAGTGAAAGTCGAGTTTACCACTCCCTATCAGTGATA
GAGAAAAGTGAAAGTCGAGTTTACCACTCCCTATCAGTGATAGAGAAAAGTGAAAGTCGAGTTTACCACT
CCCTATCAGTGATAGAGAAAAGTGAAAGTCGGGCTCGGTTCCCGGGTCGAGATCCGTATCACGAGGCCCT
TTCGTCTTCACTCGAGTTTACCACTCCCTATCAGTGATAGAGAAAAGTGAAAGTCGAGTTTACCACTCCC
TATCAGTGATAGAGAAAAGTGAAAGTCGAGTTTACCACTCCCTATCAGTGATAGAGAAAAGTGAAAGTCG
AGTTTACCACTCCCTATCAGTGATAGAGAAAAGTGAAAGTCGAGTTTACCACTCCCTATCAGTGATAGAG
AAAAGTGAAAGTCGAGTTTACCACTCCCTATCAGTGATAGAGAAAAGTGAAAGTCGAGTTTACCACTCCC
TATCAGTGATAGAGAAAAGTGAAAGTCGGGCTCGGTTCCCGGGTCGAGATCCGTATCACGAGGCCCTTTC
GTCTTCACTCGAGTTTACCACTCCCTATCAGTGATAGAGAAAAGTGAAAGTCGAGTTTACCACTCCCTAT
CAGTGATAGAGAAAAGTGAAAGTCGAGTTTACCACTCCCTATCAGTGATAGAGAAAAGTGAAAGTCGAGT
TTACCACTCCCTATCAGTGATAGAGAAAAGTGAAAGTCGAGTTTACCACTCCCTATCAGTGATAGAGAAA
AGTGAAAGTCGAGTTTACCACTCCCTATCAGTGATAGAGAAAAGTGAAAGTCGAGTTTACCACTCCCTAT
CAGTGATAGAGAAAAGTGAAAGTCGGGCTCGGTTCCCGGGTCGAGATCCGTATCACGAGGCCCTTTCGTC
TTCACTCGAGTTTACCACTCCCTATCAGTGATAGAGAAAAGTGAAAGTCGAGTTTACCACTCCCTATCAG
TGATAGAGAAAAGTGAAAGTCGAGTTTACCACTCCCTATCAGTGATAGAGAAAAGTGAAAGTCGAGTTTA
CCACTCCCTATCAGTGATAGAGAAAAGTGAAAGTCGAGTTTACCACTCCCTATCAGTGATAGAGAAAAGT
GAAAGTCGAGTTTACCACTCCCTATCAGTGATAGAGAAAAGTGAAAGTCGAGTTTACCACTCCCTATCAG
TGATAGAGAAAAGTGAAAGTCGGGCTCGGTTCCCGGGTCGAGATCCGTATCACGAGGCCCTTTCGTCTTC
ACTCGAGTTTACCACTCCCTATCAGTGATAGAGAAAAGTGAAAGTCGAGTTTACCACTCCCTATCAGTGA
TAGAGAAAAGTGAAAGTCGAGTTTACCACTCCCTATCAGTGATAGAGAAAAGTGAAAGTCGAGTTTACCA
CTCCCTATCAGTGATAGAGAAAAGTGAAAGTCGAGTTTACCACTCCCTATCAGTGATAGAGAAAAGTGAA
AGTCGAGTTTACCACTCCCTATCAGTGATAGAGAAAAGTGAAAGTCGAGTTTACCACTCCCTATCAGTGA
TAGAGAAAAGTGAAAGTCGGGCTCGGTTCCCGGGTCGAGATCCGTATCACGAGGCCCTTTCGTCTTCACT
CGAGTTTACCACTCCCTATCAGTGATAGAGAAAAGTGAAAGTCGAGTTTACCACTCCCTATCAGTGATAG
AGAAAAGTGAAAGTCGAGTTTACCACTCCCTATCAGTGATAGAGAAAAGTGAAAGTCGAGTTTACCACTC
CCTATCAGTGATAGAGAAAAGTGAAAGTCGAGTTTACCACTCCCTATCAGTGATAGAGAAAAGTGAAAGT
CGAGTTTACCACTCCCTATCAGTGATAGAGAAAAGTGAAAGTCGAGTTTACCACTCCCTATCAGTGATAG
AGAAAAGTGAAAGTCGGGCTCGGTTCCCGGGTCGAGATCCGTATCACGAGGCCCTTTCGTCTTCACTCGA
GTTTACCACTCCCTATCAGTGATAGAGAAAAGTGAAAGTCGAGTTTACCACTCCCTATCAGTGATAGAGA
AAAGTGAAAGTCGAGTTTACCACTCCCTATCAGTGATAGAGAAAAGTGAAAGTCGAGTTTACCACTCCCT
ATCAGTGATAGAGAAAAGTGAAAGTCGAGTTTACCACTCCCTATCAGTGATAGAGAAAAGTGAAAGTCGA
GTTTACCACTCCCTATCAGTGATAGAGAAAAGTGAAAGTCGAGTTTACCACTCCCTATCAGTGATAGAGA
AAAGTGAAAGTCGGGCTCGGTTCCCGGGTCGAGATCCGTATCACGAGGCCCTTTCGTCTTCACTCGAGTT
TACCACTCCCTATCAGTGATAGAGAAAAGTGAAAGTCGAGTTTACCACTCCCTATCAGTGATAGAGAAAA
GTGAAAGTCGAGTTTACCACTCCCTATCAGTGATAGAGAAAAGTGAAAGTCGAGTTTACCACTCCCTATC
AGTGATAGAGAAAAGTGAAAGTCGAGTTTACCACTCCCTATCAGTGATAGAGAAAAGTGAAAGTCGAGTT
TACCACTCCCTATCAGTGATAGAGAAAAGTGAAAGTCGAGTTTACCACTCCCTATCAGTGATAGAGAAAA
GTGAAAGTCGGGCTCGGTTCCCGGGTCGAGATCCGTATCACGAGGCCCTTTCGTCTTCACTCGAGTTTAC
CACTCCCTATCAGTGATAGAGAAAAGTGAAAGTCGAGTTTACCACTCCCTATCAGTGATAGAGAAAAGTG
AAAGTCGAGTTTACCACTCCCTATCAGTGATAGAGAAAAGTGAAAGTCGAGTTTACCACTCCCTATCAGT
GATAGAGAAAAGTGAAAGTCGAGTTTACCACTCCCTATCAGTGATAGAGAAAAGTGAAAGTCGAGTTTAC
CACTCCCTATCAGTGATAGAGAAAAGTGAAAGTCGAGTTTACCACTCCCTATCAGTGATAGAGAAAAGTG
AAAGTCGGGCTCGGTTCCCGGGTCGAGATCCGTATCACGAGGCCCTTTCGTCTTCACTCGAGTTTACCAC
TCCCTATCAGTGATAGAGAAAAGTGAAAGTCGAGTTTACCACTCCCTATCAGTGATAGAGAAAAGTGAAA
GTCGAGTTTACCACTCCCTATCAGTGATAGAGAAAAGTGAAAGTCGAGTTTACCACTCCCTATCAGTGAT
AGAGAAAAGTGAAAGTCGAGTTTACCACTCCCTATCAGTGATAGAGAAAAGTGAAAGTCGAGTTTACCAC
TCCCTATCAGTGATAGAGAAAAGTGAAAGTCGAGTTTACCACTCCCTATCAGTGATAGAGAAAAGTGAAA
GTCGGGCTCGGTTCCCGGGTCGAGATCCGTATCACGAGGCCCTTTCGTCTTCACTCGAGTTTACCACTCC
CTATCAGTGATAGAGAAAAGTGAAAGTCGAGTTTACCACTCCCTATCAGTGATAGAGAAAAGTGAAAGTC
GAGTTTACCACTCCCTATCAGTGATAGAGAAAAGTGAAAGTCGAGTTTACCACTCCCTATCAGTGATAGA
GAAAAGTGAAAGTCGAGTTTACCACTCCCTATCAGTGATAGAGAAAAGTGAAAGTCGAGTTTACCACTCC
CTATCAGTGATAGAGAAAAGTGAAAGTCGAGTTTACCACTCCCTATCAGTGATAGAGAAAAGTGAAAGTC
GGGCTCGGTTCCCGGGTCGAGATCCGTATCACGAGGCCCTTTCGTCTTCACTCGAGTTTACCACTCCCTA
TCAGTGATAGAGAAAAGTGAAAGTCGAGTTTACCACTCCCTATCAGTGATAGAGAAAAGTGAAAGTCGAG
TTTACCACTCCCTATCAGTGATAGAGAAAAGTGAAAGTCGAGTTTACCACTCCCTATCAGTGATAGAGAA
AAGTGAAAGTCGAGTTTACCACTCCCTATCAGTGATAGAGAAAAGTGAAAGTCGAGTTTACCACTCCCTA
TCAGTGATAGAGAAAAGTGAAAGTCGAGTTTACCACTCCCTATCAGTGATAGAGAAAAGTGAAAGTCGGG
CTCGGTTCCCGGGTCGAGATCCGTATCACGAGGCCCTTTCGTCTTCACTCGAGTTTACCACTCCCTATCA
GTGATAGAGAAAAGTGAAAGTCGAGTTTACCACTCCCTATCAGTGATAGAGAAAAGTGAAAGTCGAGTTT
ACCACTCCCTATCAGTGATAGAGAAAAGTGAAAGTCGAGTTTACCACTCCCTATCAGTGATAGAGAAAAG
TGAAAGTCGAGTTTACCACTCCCTATCAGTGATAGAGAAAAGTGAAAGTCGAGTTTACCACTCCCTATCA
GTGATAGAGAAAAGTGAAAGTCGAGTTTACCACTCCCTATCAGTGATAGAGAAAAGTGAAAGTCGGGCTC
GGTTCCCGGGTCGAGATCCGTATCACGAGGCCCTTTCGTCTTCACTCGAGTTTACCACTCCCTATCAGTG
ATAGAGAAAAGTGAAAGTCGAGTTTACCACTCCCTATCAGTGATAGAGAAAAGTGAAAGTCGAGTTTACC
ACTCCCTATCAGTGATAGAGAAAAGTGAAAGTCGAGTTTACCACTCCCTATCAGTGATAGAGAAAAGTGA
AAGTCGAGTTTACCACTCCCTATCAGTGATAGAGAAAAGTGAAAGTCGAGTTTACCACTCCCTATCAGTG
ATAGAGAAAAGTGAAAGTCGAGTTTACCACTCCCTATCAGTGATAGAGAAAAGTGAAAGTCGGGCTCGGT
TCCCGGGTCGAGATCCGTATCACGAGGCCCTTTCGTCTTCACTCGAGTTTACCACTCCCTATCAGTGATA
GAGAAAAGTGAAAGTCGAGTTTACCACTCCCTATCAGTGATAGAGAAAAGTGAAAGTCGAGTTTACCACT
CCCTATCAGTGATAGAGAAAAGTGAAAGTCGAGTTTACCACTCCCTATCAGTGATAGAGAAAAGTGAAAG
TCGAGTTTACCACTCCCTATCAGTGATAGAGAAAAGTGAAAGTCGAGTTTACCACTCCCTATCAGTGATA
GAGAAAAGTGAAAGTCGAGTTTACCACTCCCTATCAGTGATAGAGAAAAGTGAAAGTCGGGCTCGGTTCC
CGGGTCGAGATCCGTATCACGAGGCCCTTTCGTCTTCACTCGAGTTTACCACTCCCTATCAGTGATAGAG
AAAAGTGAAAGTCGAGTTTACCACTCCCTATCAGTGATAGAGAAAAGTGAAAGTCGAGTTTACCACTCCC
TATCAGTGATAGAGAAAAGTGAAAGTCGAGTTTACCACTCCCTATCAGTGATAGAGAAAAGTGAAAGTCG
AGTTTACCACTCCCTATCAGTGATAGAGAAAAGTGAAAGTCGAGTTTACCACTCCCTATCAGTGATAGAG
AAAAGTGAAAGTCGAGTTTACCACTCCCTATCAGTGATAGAGAAAAGTGAAAGTCGGGCTCGGTTCCCGG
GTCGAGATCCGTATCACGAGGCCCTTTCGTCTTCACTCGAGTTTACCACTCCCTATCAGTGATAGAGAAA
AGTGAAAGTCGAGTTTACCACTCCCTATCAGTGATAGAGAAAAGTGAAAGTCGAGTTTACCACTCCCTAT
CAGTGATAGAGAAAAGTGAAAGTCGAGTTTACCACTCCCTATCAGTGATAGAGAAAAGTGAAAGTCGAGT
TTACCACTCCCTATCAGTGATAGAGAAAAGTGAAAGTCGAGTTTACCACTCCCTATCAGTGATAGAGAAA
AGTGAAAGTCGAGTTTACCACTCCCTATCAGTGATAGAGAAAAGTGAAAGTCGGGCTCGGTTCCCGGGTC
GAGATCCGTATCACGAGGCCCTTTCGTCTTCACTCGAGTTTACCACTCCCTATCAGTGATAGAGAAAAGT
GAAAGTCGAGTTTACCACTCCCTATCAGTGATAGAGAAAAGTGAAAGTCGAGTTTACCACTCCCTATCAG
TGATAGAGAAAAGTGAAAGTCGAGTTTACCACTCCCTATCAGTGATAGAGAAAAGTGAAAGTCGAGTTTA
CCACTCCCTATCAGTGATAGAGAAAAGTGAAAGTCGAGTTTACCACTCCCTATCAGTGATAGAGAAAAGT
GAAAGTCGAGTTTACCACTCCCTATCAGTGATAGAGAAAAGTGAAAGTCGGGCTCGGTTCCCGGGTCGAG
ATCCACTAGTTCTAGACCCAGCTTTCTTGTACAAAGTGGTTGATGGGGATCCGAATTCGAGCTCGAGGTC
GACGGTATCGATAAGCTTGATATCGAATTCCTGCAGCCCGGGCAGGGATCCACTAGTTCTAGAATTCGAG
CTCCCGGGTACTCGAGGTCGACATGCCCGCCGTGACCGTCGAGAACCCGCTGACGCTGCCCCGCGTATCC
GCACCCGCCGACGCCGTCGCACGTCCCGTGCTCACCGTGACCACCGCGCCCAGCGGTTTCGAGGGCGAGG
GCTTCCCGGTGCGCCGCGCGTTCGCCGGGATCAACTACCGCCACCTCGACCCGTTCATCATGATGGACCA
GATGGGTGAGGTGGAGTACGCGCCCGGGGAGCCCAAGGGCACGCCCTGGCACCCGCACCGCGGCTTCGAG
ACCGTGACCTACATCGTCGACGCGGCCAGATGGTAAGCCCTCCCGTATCGTAGTTATCTACACGACGGGG
AGTCAGGCAACTATGGATGAACGAAATAGACAGATCGCTGAGATAGGTGCCTCACTGATTAAGCATTGGT
AACTGTCAGACCAAGTTTACTCATATATACTTTAGATTGATTTAAAACTTCATTTTTAATTTAAAAGGAT
CTAGGTGAAGATCCTTTTTGATAATCTCATGACCAAAATCCCTTAACGTGAGTTTTCGTTCCACTGAGCG
TCAGACCCCGTAGAAAAGATCAAAGGATCTTCTTGAGATCCTTTTTTTCTGCGCGTAATCTGCTGCTTGC
AAACAAAAAAACCACCGCTACCAGCGGTGGTTTGTTTGCCGGATCAAGAGCTACCAACTCTTTTTCCGAA
GGTAACTGGCTTCAGCAGAGCGCAGATACCAAATACTGTTCTTCTAGTGTAGCCGTATTGGGCGCTCTTC
CGCTTCCTCGCTCACTGACTCGCTGCGCTCGGTCGTTCGGCTGCGGCGAGCGGTATCAGCTCACTCAAAG
GCGGTAATACGGTTATCCACAGAATCAGGGGATAACGCAGGAAAGAACATGGAAGTTCCTATACTTTCTA
GAGAATAGGAACTTCCATGTGAGCAAAAGGCCAGCAAAAGGCCAGGAACCGTAAAAAGGCCGCGTTGCTG
GCGTTTTTCCATAGGCTCCGCCCCCCTGACGAGCATCACAAAAATCGACGCTCAAGTCAGAGGTGGCGAA
ACCCGACAGGACTATAAAGATACCAGGCGTTTCCCCCTGGAAGCTCCCTCGTGCGCTCTCCTGTTCCGAC
CCTGCCGCTTACCGGATACCTGTCCGCCTTTCTCCCTTCGGGAAGCGTGGCGCTTTCTCATAGCTCACGC
TGTAGGTATCTCAGTTCGGTGTAGGTCGTTCGCTCCAAGCTGGGCTGTGTGCACGAACCCCCCGTTCAGC
CCGACCGCTGCGCCTTATCCGGTAACTATCGTCTTGAGTCCAACCCGGTAAGACACGACTTATCGCCACT
GGCAGCAGCCACTGGTAACAGGATTAGCAGAGCGAGGTATGTAGGCGGTGCTACAGAGTTCTTGAAGTGG
TGGCCTAACTACGGCTACACTAGAAGAACAGTATTTGGTATCTGCGCTCTGCTGAAGCCAGTTACCTTCG
GAAAAAGAGTTGGTAGCTCTTGATCCGGCAAACAAACCACCGCTGGTAGCGGTGGTTTTTTTGTTTGCAA
GCAGCAGATTACGCGCAGAAAAAAAGGATCTCAAGAAGATCCTTTGATCTTTTCTACGGGGTCTGACGCT
CAGTGGAACGAAAACTCACGTTAAGGGATTTTGGTCATGAGATTATCAAAAAGGATCTTCACCTAGATCC
TTTTAAATTAAAAATGAAGTTTTAAATCAATCTAAAGTATATATGAGTAAACTTGGTCTGACAGTTACCA
ATGCTTAATCAGTGAGGCACCTATCTCAGCGATCTGTCTATTTCGTTCATCCATAGTTGCCTGACTCCCC
GTCGTGTAGATAACTACGATACGGGAGGGCTTACCATCTGGCCCCAGTGCTGCAATGATACCGCGAGACC
CACGCTCACCGGCTCCAGATTTATCAGCAATAAACCAGCCAGCCGGAAGGGCCGAGCGCAGAAGTGGTCC
TGCAACTTTATCCGCCTCCATCCAGTCTATTAATTGTTGCCGGGAAGCTAGAGTAAGTAGTTCGCCAGTT
AATAGTTTGCGCAACGTTGTTGCCATTGCTACAGGCATCGTGGTGTCACGCTCGTCGTTTGGTATGGCTT
CATTCAGCTCCGGTTCCCAACGATCAAGGCGAGTTACATGATCCCCCATGTTGTGCAAAAAAGCGGTTAG
CTCCTTCGGTCCTCCGATCGTTGTCAGAAGTAAGTTGGCCGCAGTGTTATCACTCATGGTTATGGCAGCA
CTGCATAATTCTCTTACTGTCATGCCATCCGTAAGATGCTTTTCTGTGACTGGTGAGTACTCAACCAAGT
CATTCTGAGAATAGTGTATGCGGCGACCGAGTTGCTCTTGCCCGGCGTCAATACGGGATAATACCGCGCC
ACATAGCAGAACTTTAAAAGTGCTCATCATTGGAAAACGTTCTTCGGGGCGAAAACTCTCAAGGATCTTA
CCGCTGTTGAGATCCAGTTCGATGTAACCCACTCGTGCACCCAACTGATCTTCAGCATCTTTTACTTTCA
CCAGCGTTTCTGGGTGAGCAAAAACAGGAAGGCAAAATGCCGCAAAAAAGGGAATAAGGGCGACACGGAA
ATGTTGAATACTCATACTCTTCCTTTTTCAATATTATTGAAGCATTTATCAGGGTTATTGTCTCATGAGC
GGATACATATTTGAATGTATTTAGAAAAATAAACAAATAGGGGTTCCGCGCACATTTCCCCGAAAAGTGC
CACCTG
[124 nt withheld, positions 12537-12660]
C
[91 nt withheld, positions 12662-12752]
A
[49 nt withheld, positions 12754-12802]
CCTTTGACGTTGGAGTCCACGTTCTTT
[37 nt withheld, positions 12830-12866]
ACCCTATCTCGGTCTATTCTTTTGATTTATAAGGGATTTTGCCGATTTCGGCCTATTGGTTAAAAAATGA
GCTGATTTAACAAAAATTTAACGCGAATTTTAACAAAATATTAACGCTTACAATTTCCATTCGCCATTCA
GGCTGCGCAACTGTTGGGAAGGGCGATCGGTGCGGGCCTCTTCGCTATTACGCCAGCTGGCGAAAGGGGG
ATGTGCTGCAAGGCGATTAAGTTGGGTAACGCCAGGGTTTTCCCAGTCACGACGTTGTAAAACGACGGCC
AGTGAATTCGAGCTCGGTACAGGGTTCCGCAAGCTCTAGTCGAGCCCCAGCTGGTTCTTTCCGCCTCAGA
AGCCATAGAGCCCACCGCATCCCCAGCATGCCTGCTATTGTCTTCCCAATCCTCCCCCTTGCTGTCCTGC
CCCACCCCACCCCCCAGAATAGAATGACACCTACTCAGACAATGCGATGCAATTTCCTCATTTTATTAGG
AAAGGACAGTGGGAGTGGCACCTTCCAGGGTCAAGGAAGGCACGGGGGAGGGGCAAACAACAGATGGCTG
GCAACTAGAAGGCACAGTCGAGGCTGATCAGCGAGCTCTAGAGAATTGATCCCCTCAGAAGAACTCGTCA
AGAAGGCGATAGAAGGCGATGCGCTGCGAATCGGGAGCGGCGATACCGTAAAGCACGAGGAAGCGGTCAG
CCCATTCGCCGCCAAGCTCTTCAGCAATATCACGGGTAGCCAACGCTATGTCCTGATAGCGGTCCGCCAC
ACCCAGCCGGCCACAGTCGATGAATCCAGAAAAGCGGCCATTTTCCACCATGATATTCGGCAAGCAGGCA
TCGCCATGGGTCACGACGAGATCATCGCCGTCGGGCATGCGCGCCTTGAGCCTGGCGAACAGTTCGGCTG
GCGCGAGCCCCTGATGCTCTTCGTCCAGATCATCCTGATCGACAAGACCGGCTTCCATCCGAGTACGTGC
TCGCTCGATGCGATGTTTCGCTTGGTGGTCGAATGGGCAGGTAGCCGGATCAAGCGTATGCAGCCGCCGC
ATTGCATCAGCCATGATGGATACTTTCTCGGCAGGAGCAAGGTGAGATGACAGGAGATCCTGCCCCGGCA
CTTCGCCCAATAGCAGCCAGTCCCTTCCCGCTTCAGTGACAACGTCGAGCACAGCTGCGCAAGGAACGCC
CGTCGTGGCCAGCCACGATAGCCGCGCTGCCTCGTCCTGCAGTTCATTCAGGGCACCGGACAGGTCGGTC
TTGACAAAAAGAACCGGGCGCCCCTGCGCTGACAGCCGGAACACGGCGGCATCAGAGCAGCCGATTGTCT
GTTGTGCCCAGTCATAGCCGAATAGCCTCTCCACCCAAGCGGCCGGAGAACCTGCGTGCAATCCATCTTG
TTCAATGGCCGATCCCATGGTTTAGTTCCTCACCTTGTCGTATTATACTATGCCGATATACTATGCCGAT
GATTAATTGTCAACAGGCTGCAGGTCGAAAGGCCCGGAGATGAGGAAGAGGAGAACAGCGCGGCAGACGT
GCGCTTTTGAAGCGTGCAGAATGCCGGGCCTCCGGAGGACCTTCGGGCGCCCGCCCCGCCCCTGAGCCCG
CCCCTGAGCCCGCCCCCGGACCCACCCCTTCCCAGCCTCTGAGCCCAGAAAGCGAAGGAGCAAAGCTGCT
ATTGGCCGCTGCCCCAAAGGCCTACCCGCTTCCATTGCTCAGCGGTGCTGTCCATCTGCACGAGACTAGT
GAGACGTGCTACTTCCATTTGTCACGTCCTGCACGACGCGAGCTGCGGGGCGGGGGGGAACTTCCTGACT
AGGGGAGGAGTAGAAGGTGGCGCGAAGGGGCCACCAAAGAACGGAGCCGGTTGGCGCCTACCGGTGGATG
TGGAATGTGTGCGAGGCCAGAGGCCACTTGTGTAGCGCCAAGTGCCCAGCGGGGCTGCTAAAGCGCATGC
TCCAGACTGCCTTGGGAAAAGCGCCTCCCCTACCCGGTAGAATTTCGACGACCTGCAGCCAAGCTAGCTT
GGCTGGACGTAAACTCCTCTTCAGACCTGAAGTTCCTATACTTTCTAGAGAATAGGAACTTCGGAATTCG
ATATCAAGCGTACCGGGCCCCATCAA
Features (pLannotate 1.2.2; 49 found; start..end, strand, type, name):
     55..126     -  misc_feature   MCS (fragment): pBluescript multiple cloning site
    166..437     +  protein_bind   tetracycline response element: contains seven copies of the tetracycline operator tetO tetracycline repressor TetR
    453..480     +  promoter       tetR/tetA promoters (fragment): tetR; overlapping promoters for bacterial tetR and tetA
    503..618     +  protein_bind   tetracycline response element (fragment): contains seven copies of the tetracycline operator tetO tetracycline repressor TetR
    682..952     +  protein_bind   tetracycline response element: contains seven copies of the tetracycline operator tetO tetracycline repressor TetR
   1029..1299    +  protein_bind   tetracycline response element: contains seven copies of the tetracycline operator tetO tetracycline repressor TetR
   1376..1646    +  protein_bind   tetracycline response element: contains seven copies of the tetracycline operator tetO tetracycline repressor TetR
   1723..1993    +  protein_bind   tetracycline response element: contains seven copies of the tetracycline operator tetO tetracycline repressor TetR
   2070..2340    +  protein_bind   tetracycline response element: contains seven copies of the tetracycline operator tetO tetracycline repressor TetR
   2417..2687    +  protein_bind   tetracycline response element: contains seven copies of the tetracycline operator tetO tetracycline repressor TetR
   2764..3034    +  protein_bind   tetracycline response element: contains seven copies of the tetracycline operator tetO tetracycline repressor TetR
   3111..3381    +  protein_bind   tetracycline response element: contains seven copies of the tetracycline operator tetO tetracycline repressor TetR
   3458..3728    +  protein_bind   tetracycline response element: contains seven copies of the tetracycline operator tetO tetracycline repressor TetR
   3805..4075    +  protein_bind   tetracycline response element: contains seven copies of the tetracycline operator tetO tetracycline repressor TetR
   4152..4422    +  protein_bind   tetracycline response element: contains seven copies of the tetracycline operator tetO tetracycline repressor TetR
   4499..4769    +  protein_bind   tetracycline response element: contains seven copies of the tetracycline operator tetO tetracycline repressor TetR
   4846..5116    +  protein_bind   tetracycline response element: contains seven copies of the tetracycline operator tetO tetracycline repressor TetR
   5193..5463    +  protein_bind   tetracycline response element: contains seven copies of the tetracycline operator tetO tetracycline repressor TetR
   5540..5810    +  protein_bind   tetracycline response element: contains seven copies of the tetracycline operator tetO tetracycline repressor TetR
   5887..6157    +  protein_bind   tetracycline response element: contains seven copies of the tetracycline operator tetO tetracycline repressor TetR
   6234..6504    +  protein_bind   tetracycline response element: contains seven copies of the tetracycline operator tetO tetracycline repressor TetR
   6581..6851    +  protein_bind   tetracycline response element: contains seven copies of the tetracycline operator tetO tetracycline repressor TetR
   6928..7198    +  protein_bind   tetracycline response element: contains seven copies of the tetracycline operator tetO tetracycline repressor TetR
   7275..7545    +  protein_bind   tetracycline response element: contains seven copies of the tetracycline operator tetO tetracycline repressor TetR
   7622..7892    +  protein_bind   tetracycline response element: contains seven copies of the tetracycline operator tetO tetracycline repressor TetR
   7969..8239    +  protein_bind   tetracycline response element: contains seven copies of the tetracycline operator tetO tetracycline repressor TetR
   8316..8586    +  protein_bind   tetracycline response element: contains seven copies of the tetracycline operator tetO tetracycline repressor TetR
   8663..8933    +  protein_bind   tetracycline response element: contains seven copies of the tetracycline operator tetO tetracycline repressor TetR
   9010..9280    +  protein_bind   tetracycline response element: contains seven copies of the tetracycline operator tetO tetracycline repressor TetR
   9357..9627    +  protein_bind   tetracycline response element: contains seven copies of the tetracycline operator tetO tetracycline repressor TetR
   9676..9700    -  protein_bind   attB2: mutant version of attB; recombination site for the Gateway® BP reaction BP Clonase™
   9722..9793    -  misc_feature   MCS (fragment): pBluescript multiple cloning site
  10011..10080   -  protein_bind   attB: attB site for the φC31 integrase (Groth et al., 2000) phage φC31 integrase
  10104..10221   +  CDS            bla(M) (fragment): β-lactamase lacking the signal sequence; bla(M); allows cytosolic expression of β-lactamase
  10393..10557   +  rep_origin     ori (fragment): high-copy-number ColE1/pMB1/pBR322/pUC origin of replication
  10567..10691   -  rep_origin     RSF ori (fragment): Plasmids containing the RSF 1030 origin of replication can be propagated in E. coli cells that contain additional plasmids with compatible origins.
  10692..10725   -  protein_bind   FRT (minimal): supports FLP-mediated excision but not integration (Turan and Bode, 2011) FLP recombinase from the Saccharomyces cerevisiae 2μ plasmid
  10786..11374   -  rep_origin     ori: high-copy-number ColE1/pMB1/pBR322/pUC origin of replication
  11545..12405   -  CDS            AmpR: β-lactamase; bla; confers resistance to ampicillin, carbenicillin, and related antibiotics
  12406..12510   -  promoter       AmpR promoter: bla
  12537..12965   +  rep_origin     f1 ori (sequence partly withheld): f1 bacteriophage origin of replication; arrow indicates direction of (+) strand synthesis
  12996..13153   -  CDS            lacZα (fragment): LacZα fragment of β-galactosidase; lacZ fragment
  13194..13215   -  promoter       SV40 promoter (fragment): SV40 enhancer and early promoter
  13219..13443   -  polyA_signal   bGH poly(A) signal: bovine growth hormone polyadenylation signal
  13481..14284   -  CDS            NeoR/KanR: aminoglycoside phosphotransferase from Tn5; aph(3')-II (or nptII); confers resistance to neomycin, kanamycin, and G418 (Geneticin®)
  14303..14350   -  promoter       EM7 promoter: synthetic bacterial promoter&nbsp
  14362..14861   -  promoter       PGK promoter: mouse phosphoglycerate kinase 1 promoter
  14925..14958   -  protein_bind   FRT (minimal): supports FLP-mediated excision but not integration (Turan and Bode, 2011) FLP recombinase from the Saccharomyces cerevisiae 2μ plasmid
  14992..24      +  protein_bind   attB1 (across the origin): mutant version of attB; recombination site for the Gateway® BP reaction BP Clonase™
