[The description below was written by a language model from this plasmid's Addgene catalogue record and pLannotate feature annotations shown in this document.]
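Description:
pDEST-tetOx224_PhiC31attB_FRT-PGKneo-FRT is a mouse targeting plasmid of about 15 kb, designed to deliver a large synthetic tetracycline operator array into a chosen genomic site by PhiC31 integrase-mediated recombination. It is a high-copy plasmid maintained in E. coli through a ColE1/pUC-type origin and an ampicillin resistance gene, and it also carries an f1 origin. The roughly 9.5 kb insert is annotated as some thirty tandem blocks, each matching a seven-operator tetracycline response element. It is flanked by Gateway attB1 and attB2 sites, indicating that the array was moved into the destination backbone by Gateway recombination. The depositor notes that this repetitive insert can be unstable in bacteria, so the figure of 224 repeats should be treated as approximate. The two sequence records, from the depositor and from repository sequencing, differ by a few tens of bases and in how the first repeat blocks are annotated.

Beside the array lies a PhiC31 attB site, which lets the integrase, supplied from a separate expression plasmid, recombine the plasmid with a matching att site in the target genome. Integrants are selected with G418 through a neomycin phosphotransferase cassette driven by the mouse PGK promoter, with a bacterial EM7 promoter upstream of the gene and a bGH polyadenylation signal. In both feature tables, the two minimal FRT sites bracket the neo cassette together with the f1 origin, AmpR and plasmid origin. FLP recombinase should therefore remove the marker and most of the bacterial backbone after integration, leaving the array in place. Such tetO arrays are bound by fluorescently tagged TetR, and the associated study used live-cell imaging to examine Sox2 transcription and enhancer proximity.
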