Addgene plasmid #119902: pDEST-tetOx224_PhiC31attB_FRT-PGKneo-FRT
Purpose: PhiC31 integration plasmid for tetO array with Neo selection cassette
Depositing lab: Orion Weiner. Publication: Live-cell imaging reveals enhancer-dependent Sox2 transcription in the absence of enhancer proximity. Alexander JM, Guan J, Li B, Maliskova L, Song M, Shen Y, Huang B, Lomvardas S, Weiner OD. Elife. 2019 May 24;8. pii: 41769. doi: 10.7554/eLife.41769. PubMed 31124784.
Backbone
  Vector backbone: pDEST-PhiC31attB-FRT-PGK-neo-FRT
  Backbone size w/o insert (bp): 5464
  Total vector size (bp): 14953
  Vector type: Mouse Targeting
  Selectable markers: Neomycin (select with G418)
Growth in bacteria
  Bacterial resistance: Ampicillin, 100 μg/mL
  Growth temperature: 30°C
  Growth strain: NEB Stable
  Copy number: High Copy
Gene/Insert
  Gene/Insert name: tetOx224 array
  Species: Synthetic
  Insert size (bp): 9489
Terms and licenses: Academic/Nonprofit Terms; Industry Terms: Not Available to Industry
Depositor comments: PhiC31 integrase expression plasmid available on addGene (pPGKPhiC31obpA: #13795). The repetitive sequences in this plasmid can be unstable while propagated in bacteria. It is recommended that the repetitive insert be verified by restriction digest and repeat counts be viewed as an approximation. Please visit https://www.biorxiv.org/content/10.1101/409672v1 for bioRxiv preprint.
How to cite: pDEST-tetOx224_PhiC31attB_FRT-PGKneo-FRT was a gift from Orion Weiner (Addgene plasmid # 119902)
